Addgene plasmid #234988: pHA StreptagII 3C NIS EABR
Purpose: For production of Extracellular Vesicles (EVs), with a Strep-tag II labeled Sodium-iodide symporter (NIS), and an HA epitope at its N-terminus on their surface
Depositing lab: Monica Gonzalez-Magaldi & Daniel Leahy. Depositing organization: University of Texas at Austin. Publication: Structure and organization of full-length Epidermal Growth Factor Receptor in extracellular vesicles by cryo-electron tomography. Gonzalez-Magaldi M, Gullapalli A, Papoulas O, Liu C, Leung AY, Guo L, Brilot A, Marcotte EM, Ke Z, Leahy DJ. bioRxiv [Preprint]. 2024 Nov 28:2024.11.25.625301. doi: 10.1101/2024.11.25.625301. PubMed 39651119.
Backbone
  Vector backbone: pcDNA3.1(-)
  Vector type: Mammalian Expression
Growth in bacteria
  Bacterial resistance: Ampicillin, 100 μg/mL
  Growth temperature: 37°C
  Growth strain: DH5alpha
  Copy number: High Copy
Gene/Insert
  Gene/Insert name: NIS-EABR (alt name: Sodium-iodide symporter (NIS) fused to ESCRT and Alix binding region (EABR))
  Species: H. sapiens (human)
  GenBank ID: PV031344
  Entrez Gene: SLC5A5 (a.k.a. NIS, TDH1)
  Tag / fusion protein: HA, Streptag-II, HRV 3C site (N terminal on insert)
  Cloning method: Gibson Cloning
Terms and licenses: Academic/Nonprofit Terms; Industry Terms: Not Available to Industry
How to cite: pHA StreptagII 3C NIS EABR was a gift from Monica Gonzalez-Magaldi & Daniel Leahy (Addgene plasmid # 234988 ; http://n2t.net/addgene:234988 ; RRID:Addgene_234988)
