[The description below was written by a language model from this plasmid's Addgene catalogue record and pLannotate feature annotations shown in this document.]
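Description:
pHA StreptagII 3C NIS EABR is a mammalian expression plasmid built on the pcDNA3.1(-) backbone, designed to drive production of extracellular vesicles that carry the human sodium-iodide symporter (NIS, gene SLC5A5) in their membrane. It is propagated in E. coli as a high-copy plasmid through a ColE1/pUC-type origin with ampicillin selection (AmpR under the bla promoter). It also retains the usual pcDNA3.1 elements: an f1 origin and an SV40 promoter-driven neomycin resistance cassette with an SV40 poly(A) signal, which would allow G418 selection of transfected mammalian cells.

The expression cassette uses the CMV immediate early enhancer and promoter, followed by a T7 promoter, and ends in the bovine growth hormone polyadenylation signal. The open reading frame begins with an HA epitope, annotated as a fragment matching a single repeat of a 3xHA tag. Next come Strep-tag II and, according to the catalogue entry, an HRV 3C protease site, which is not separately annotated in the feature table. These tags sit at the N-terminus of full-length NIS, so they are displayed on the vesicle surface for detection and Strep-Tactin affinity capture, and the 3C site would permit proteolytic removal of the tags.

Downstream of NIS the table shows a short segment matching mouse Fcgr2 and then a fragment of human CEP55. The CEP55 fragment corresponds to the ESCRT- and ALIX-binding region (EABR), which recruits the ESCRT budding machinery to promote release of vesicles containing the fusion protein. The record does not explain the role of the Fcgr2-derived segment. The associated work concerns structural study of membrane proteins in extracellular vesicles by cryo-electron tomography.
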