Features (pLannotate 1.2.2; 25 found; start..end, strand, type, name):
    171..1031    -  CDS            AmpR: β-lactamase; bla; confers resistance to ampicillin, carbenicillin, and related antibiotics
   1032..1136    -  promoter       AmpR promoter: bla
   1195..1247    -  misc_feature   bom (fragment): basis of mobility region from pBR322
   1402..1781    +  enhancer       CMV enhancer: human cytomegalovirus immediate early enhancer
   1782..1985    +  promoter       CMV promoter: human cytomegalovirus (CMV) immediate early promoter
   1981..2014    +  LTR            5' LTR (truncated) (fragment): truncated 5' long terminal repeat (LTR) from HIV-1
   2030..2048    +  promoter       T7 promoter: promoter for bacteriophage T7 RNA polymerase
   2097..2124    +  CDS            3xHA (fragment): three tandem HA epitope tags
   2133..2156    +  CDS            Strep-Tag II: peptide that binds Strep-Tactin®, an engineered form of streptavidin
   2163..4088    +  CDS            SLC5A5: SC5A5_HUMAN - Also known as NIS. Experimental evidence at protein level: Swiss-Prot protein existence level 1. Mediates iodide uptake in the thyroid gland. From Homo sapiens (Human).
   4089..4232    +  CDS            Fcgr2 (fragment): FCGR2_MOUSE - Also known as Fcgr2b, Ly-17. Experimental evidence at protein level: Swiss-Prot protein existence level 1. Receptor for the Fc region of complexed immunoglobulins gamma. Low affinity receptor. Involved in a variety of effector and regulatory functions such as phagocytosis of antigen-antibody complexes from the circulation and modulation of antibody production by B-cells. Isoform IIB1 and isoform IIB1' form caps but fail to mediate endocytosis or phagocytosis. Isoform IIB2 can mediate the endocytosis of soluble immune complexes via clathrin-coated pits. Isoform IIB1 and isoform II
   4245..4418    +  CDS            CEP55 (fragment): CEP55_HUMAN - Also known as C10orf3 From Homo sapiens (Human).
   4433..4453    +  misc_feature   MCS (fragment): pUC18/19 multiple cloning site
   4480..4704    +  polyA_signal   bGH poly(A) signal: bovine growth hormone polyadenylation signal
   4708..4729    +  promoter       SV40 promoter (fragment): SV40 enhancer and early promoter
   4750..5178    +  rep_origin     f1 ori (sequence partly withheld): f1 bacteriophage origin of replication; arrow indicates direction of (+) strand synthesis
   5192..5521    +  promoter       SV40 promoter: SV40 enhancer and early promoter
   5588..6379    +  CDS            neo: KKA2_KLEPN - Also known as kan, nptII. Experimental evidence at protein level: Swiss-Prot protein existence level 1. Resistance to kanamycin, neomycin, paromomycin, ribostamycin, butirosin and gentamicin B. From Klebsiella pneumoniae.
   6403..6561    +  CDS            ble (fragment): BLE_KLEPN - Experimental evidence at protein level: Swiss-Prot protein existence level 1. Binding protein with a strong affinity to the bleomycin family of antibiotics. Binds to CL990; an antimitotic-antibiotic compound. From Klebsiella pneumoniae.
   6556..6677    +  polyA_signal   SV40 poly(A) signal: SV40 polyadenylation signal
   6750..6766    -  protein_bind   lac operator: The lac repressor binds to the lac operator to inhibit transcription in E. coli. This inhibition can be relieved by adding lactose or isopropyl-β-D-thiogalactopyranoside (IPTG). lac repressor encoded by lacI
   6774..6804    -  promoter       lac promoter: promoter for the E. coli lac operon
   6819..6840    -  protein_bind   CAP binding site: CAP binding activates transcription in the presence of cAMP. E. coli catabolite activator protein
   6853..6945    -  CDS            lacI (fragment): lac repressor; lacI; The lac repressor binds to the lac operator to inhibit transcription in E. coli. This inhibition can be relieved by adding lactose or isopropyl-β-D-thiogalactopyranoside (IPTG).
   7128..7716    -  rep_origin     ori: high-copy-number ColE1/pMB1/pBR322/pUC origin of replication
>Addgene plasmid #234988 | pHA StreptagII 3C NIS EABR | addgene full sequence | sequence record 466789 | Addgene NGS Result
GAAGATCCTTTGATCTTTTCTACGGGGTCTGACGCTCAGTGGAACGAAAACTCACGTTAAGGGATTTTGG
TCATGAGATTATCAAAAAGGATCTTCACCTAGATCCTTTTAAATTAAAAATGAAGTTTTAAATCAATCTA
AAGTATATATGAGTAAACTTGGTCTGACAGTTACCAATGCTTAATCAGTGAGGCACCTATCTCAGCGATC
TGTCTATTTCGTTCATCCATAGTTGCCTGACTCCCCGTCGTGTAGATAACTACGATACGGGAGGGCTTAC
CATCTGGCCCCAGTGCTGCAATGATACCGCGAGACCCACGCTCACCGGCTCCAGATTTATCAGCAATAAA
CCAGCCAGCCGGAAGGGCCGAGCGCAGAAGTGGTCCTGCAACTTTATCCGCCTCCATCCAGTCTATTAAT
TGTTGCCGGGAAGCTAGAGTAAGTAGTTCGCCAGTTAATAGTTTGCGCAACGTTGTTGCCATTGCTACAG
GCATCGTGGTGTCACGCTCGTCGTTTGGTATGGCTTCATTCAGCTCCGGTTCCCAACGATCAAGGCGAGT
TACATGATCCCCCATGTTGTGCAAAAAAGCGGTTAGCTCCTTCGGTCCTCCGATCGTTGTCAGAAGTAAG
TTGGCCGCAGTGTTATCACTCATGGTTATGGCAGCACTGCATAATTCTCTTACTGTCATGCCATCCGTAA
GATGCTTTTCTGTGACTGGTGAGTACTCAACCAAGTCATTCTGAGAATAGTGTATGCGGCGACCGAGTTG
CTCTTGCCCGGCGTCAATACGGGATAATACCGCGCCACATAGCAGAACTTTAAAAGTGCTCATCATTGGA
AAACGTTCTTCGGGGCGAAAACTCTCAAGGATCTTACCGCTGTTGAGATCCAGTTCGATGTAACCCACTC
GTGCACCCAACTGATCTTCAGCATCTTTTACTTTCACCAGCGTTTCTGGGTGAGCAAAAACAGGAAGGCA
AAATGCCGCAAAAAAGGGAATAAGGGCGACACGGAAATGTTGAATACTCATACTCTTCCTTTTTCAATAT
TATTGAAGCATTTATCAGGGTTATTGTCTCATGAGCGGATACATATTTGAATGTATTTAGAAAAATAAAC
AAATAGGGGTTCCGCGCACATTTCCCCGAAAAGTGCCACCTGACGTCGACGGATCGGGAGATCTCCCGAT
CCCCTATGGTGCACTCTCAGTACAATCTGCTCTGATGCCGCATAGTTAAGCCAGTATCTGCTCCCTGCTT
GTGTGTTGGAGGTCGCTGAGTAGTGCGCGAGCAAAATTTAAGCTACAACAAGGCAAGGCTTGACCGACAA
TTGCATGAAGAATCTGCTTAGGGTTAGGCGTTTTGCGCTGCTTCGCGATGTACGGGCCAGATATACGCGT
TGACATTGATTATTGACTAGTTATTAATAGTAATCAATTACGGGGTCATTAGTTCATAGCCCATATATGG
AGTTCCGCGTTACATAACTTACGGTAAATGGCCCGCCTGGCTGACCGCCCAACGACCCCCGCCCATTGAC
GTCAATAATGACGTATGTTCCCATAGTAACGCCAATAGGGACTTTCCATTGACGTCAATGGGTGGAGTAT
TTACGGTAAACTGCCCACTTGGCAGTACATCAAGTGTATCATATGCCAAGTACGCCCCCTATTGACGTCA
ATGACGGTAAATGGCCCGCCTGGCATTATGCCCAGTACATGACCTTATGGGACTTTCCTACTTGGCAGTA
CATCTACGTATTAGTCATCGCTATTACCATGGTGATGCGGTTTTGGCAGTACATCAATGGGCGTGGATAG
CGGTTTGACTCACGGGGATTTCCAAGTCTCCACCCCATTGACGTCAATGGGAGTTTGTTTTGGCACCAAA
ATCAACGGGACTTTCCAAAATGTCGTAACAACTCCGCCCCATTGACGCAAATGGGCGGTAGGCGTGTACG
GTGGGAGGTCTATATAAGCAGAGCTCTCTGGCTAACTAGAGAACCCACTGCTTACTGGCTTATCGAAATT
AATACGACTCACTATAGGGAGACCCAAGCTGGCTAGCGTTTAAACGGGCCCTCTAGAGCCACCATGTACC
CATACGATGTTCCAGATTACGCTTCCGGATCTTGGAGCCACCCGCAGTTCGAAAAGGGCAGCGAGGCCGT
GGAGACCGGGGAACGGCCCACCTTCGGAGCCTGGGACTACGGGGTCTTTGCCCTCATGCTCCTGGTGTCC
ACTGGCATCGGGCTGTGGGTCGGGCTGGCTCGGGGCGGGCAGCGCAGCGCTGAGGACTTCTTCACCGGGG
GCCGGCGCCTGGCGGCCCTGCCCGTGGGCCTGTCGCTGTCTGCCAGCTTCATGTCGGCCGTGCAGGTGCT
GGGCGTGCCGTCGGAGGCCTATCGCTATGGCCTCAAGTTCCTCTGGATGTGCCTGGGCCAGCTTCTGAAC
TCGGTCCTCACCGCCCTGCTCTTCATGCCCGTCTTCTACCGCCTGGGCCTCACCAGCACCTACGAGTACC
TGGAGATGCGCTTCAGCCGCGCAGTGCGGCTCTGCGGGACTTTGCAGTACATTGTAGCCACGATGCTGTA
CACCGGCATCGTAATCTACGCACCGGCCCTCATCCTGAACCAAGTGACCGGGCTGGACATCTGGGCGTCG
CTCCTGTCCACCGGAATTATCTGCACCTTCTACACGGCTGTGGGCGGCATGAAGGCTGTGGTCTGGACTG
ATGTGTTCCAGGTCGTGGTGATGCTAAGTGGCTTCTGGGTTGTCCTGGCACGCGGTGTCATGCTTGTGGG
CGGGCCCCGCCAGGTGCTCACGCTGGCCCAGAACCACTCCCGGATCAACCTCATGGACTTTAACCCTGAC
CCGAGGAGCCGCTATACATTCTGGACTTTTGTGGTGGGTGGCACGTTGGTGTGGCTCTCCATGTATGGCG
TGAACCAGGCGCAGGTGCAGCGCTACGTGGCTTGCCGCACAGAGAAGCAGGCCAAGCTGGCCCTGCTCAT
CAACCAGGTCGGCCTGTTCCTGATCGTGTCCAGCGCCGCCTGCTGTGGCATCGTCATGTTTGTGTTCTAC
ACTGACTGCGACCCTCTCCTCCTGGGGCGCATCTCTGCCCCAGACCAGTACATGCCTCTGCTGGTGCTGG
ACATCTTCGAAGATCTGCCTGGAGTCCCCGGGCTTTTCCTGGCCTGTGCTTACAGTGGCACCCTCAGCAC
AGCATCCACCAGCATCAATGCTATGGCTGCAGTCACTGTAGAAGACCTCATCAAACCTCGGCTGCGGAGC
CTGGCACCCAGGAAACTCGTGATTATCTCCAAGGGGCTCTCACTCATCTACGGATCGGCCTGTCTCACCG
TGGCAGCCCTGTCCTCACTGCTCGGAGGAGGTGTCCTTCAGGGCTCCTTCACCGTCATGGGAGTCATCAG
CGGCCCCCTGCTGGGAGCCTTCATCTTGGGAATGTTCCTGCCGGCCTGCAACACACCGGGCGTCCTCGCG
GGACTAGGCGCGGGCTTGGCGCTGTCGCTGTGGGTGGCCTTGGGCGCCACGCTGTACCCACCCAGCGAGC
AGACCATGAGGGTCCTGCCATCGTCGGCTGCCCGCTGCGTGGCTCTCTCAGTCAACGCCTCTGGCCTCCT
GGACCCGGCTCTCCTCCCTGCTAACGACTCCAGCAGGGCCCCCAGCTCAGGAATGGACGCCAGCCGACCC
GCCTTAGCTGACAGCTTCTATGCCATCTCCTATCTCTATTACGGTGCCCTGGGCACGCTGACCACTGTGC
TGTGCGGAGCCCTCATCAGCTGCCTGACAGGCCCCACCAAGCGCAGCACCCTGGCCCCGGGATTGTTGTG
GTGGGACCTCGCACGGCAGACAGCATCAGTGGCCCCCAAGGAAGAAGTGGCCATCCTGGATGACAACTTG
GTCAAGGGTCCTGAAGAACTCCCCACTGGAAACAAGAAGCCCCCTGGCTTCCTGCCCACCAATGAGGATC
GTCTGTTTTTCTTGGGGCAGAAGGAGCTGGAGGGGGCTGGCTCTTGGACCCCCTGTGTTGGACATGATGG
TGGTCGAGACCAGCAGGAGACAAACCTCGCTTTGCCTGGCAATCCCGATCACAGGGAAATGGGGGAAACT
CTCCCAGAAGAGGTTGGAGAATATCGGCAGCCATCTGGTGGCAGTGTACCTGTGTCTCCGGGTCCGCCCA
GTGGTCTTGAACCCACTAGCTCCTCACCTTACGGCGGCGGCTCCTTTAACAGCTCAATCAACAACATCCA
CGAAATGGAGATTCAGCTGAAGGATGCACTCGAAAAGAATCAACAATGGCTCGTTTACGACCAACAACGC
GAGGTGTACGTGAAAGGATTGCTTGCAAAAATTTTCGAACTGGAAAAGAAAACAGAGACTGCAGCACATA
GTCTTCCTTGAGGACAGGGCCAGACCTGCAGGCATGCAAGCTTAAGTTTAAACCGCTGATCAGCCTCGAC
TGTGCCTTCTAGTTGCCAGCCATCTGTTGTTTGCCCCTCCCCCGTGCCTTCCTTGACCCTGGAAGGTGCC
ACTCCCACTGTCCTTTCCTAATAAAATGAGGAAATTGCATCGCATTGTCTGAGTAGGTGTCATTCTATTC
TGGGGGGTGGGGTGGGGCAGGACAGCAAGGGGGAGGATTGGGAAGACAATAGCAGGCATGCTGGGGATGC
GGTGGGCTCTATGGCTTCTGAGGCGGAAAGAACCAGCTGGGGCTCTAGGGGGTATCCCC
[124 nt withheld, positions 4750-4873]
C
[91 nt withheld, positions 4875-4965]
A
[49 nt withheld, positions 4967-5015]
CCTTTGACGTTGGAGTCCACGTTCTTT
[37 nt withheld, positions 5043-5079]
ACCCTATCTCGGTCTATTCTTTTGATTTATAAGGGATTTTGCCGATTTCGGCCTATTGGTTAAAAAATGA
GCTGATTTAACAAAAATTTAACGCGAATTAATTCTGTGGAATGTGTGTCAGTTAGGGTGTGGAAAGTCCC
CAGGCTCCCCAGCAGGCAGAAGTATGCAAAGCATGCATCTCAATTAGTCAGCAACCAGGTGTGGAAAGTC
CCCAGGCTCCCCAGCAGGCAGAAGTATGCAAAGCATGCATCTCAATTAGTCAGCAACCATAGTCCCGCCC
CTAACTCCGCCCATCCCGCCCCTAACTCCGCCCAGTTCCGCCCATTCTCCGCCCCATGGCTGACTAATTT
TTTTTATTTATGCAGAGGCCGAGGCCGCCTCTGCCTCTGAGCTATTCCAGAAGTAGTGAGGAGGCTTTTT
TGGAGGCCTAGGCTTTTGCAAAAAGCTCCCGGGAGCTTGTATATCCATTTTCGGATCTGATCAAGAGACA
GGATGAGGATCGTTTCGCATGATTGAACAAGATGGATTGCACGCAGGTTCTCCGGCCGCTTGGGTGGAGA
GGCTATTCGGCTATGACTGGGCACAACAGACAATCGGCTGCTCTGATGCCGCCGTGTTCCGGCTGTCAGC
GCAGGGGCGCCCGGTTCTTTTTGTCAAGACCGACCTGTCCGGTGCCCTGAATGAACTGCAGGACGAGGCA
GCGCGGCTATCGTGGCTGGCCACGACGGGCGTTCCTTGCGCAGCTGTGCTCGACGTTGTCACTGAAGCGG
GAAGGGACTGGCTGCTATTGGGCGAAGTGCCGGGGCAGGATCTCCTGTCATCTCACCTTGCTCCTGCCGA
GAAAGTATCCATCATGGCTGATGCAATGCGGCGGCTGCATACGCTTGATCCGGCTACCTGCCCATTCGAC
CACCAAGCGAAACATCGCATCGAGCGAGCACGTACTCGGATGGAAGCCGGTCTTGTCGATCAGGATGATC
TGGACGAAGAGCATCAGGGGCTCGCGCCAGCCGAACTGTTCGCCAGGCTCAAGGCGCGCATGCCCGACGG
CGAGGATCTCGTCGTGACCCATGGCGATGCCTGCTTGCCGAATATCATGGTGGAAAATGGCCGCTTTTCT
GGATTCATCGACTGTGGCCGGCTGGGTGTGGCGGACCGCTATCAGGACATAGCGTTGGCTACCCGTGATA
TTGCTGAAGAGCTTGGCGGCGAATGGGCTGACCGCTTCCTCGTGCTTTACGGTATCGCCGCTCCCGATTC
GCAGCGCATCGCCTTCTATCGCCTTCTTGACGAGTTCTTCTGAGCGGGACTCTGGGGTTCGAAATGACCG
ACCAAGCGACGCCCAACCTGCCATCACGAGATTTCGATTCCACCGCCGCCTTCTATGAAAGGTTGGGCTT
CGGAATCGTTTTCCGGGACGCCGGCTGGATGATCCTCCAGCGCGGGGATCTCATGCTGGAGTTCTTCGCC
CACCCCAACTTGTTTATTGCAGCTTATAATGGTTACAAATAAAGCAATAGCATCACAAATTTCACAAATA
AAGCATTTTTTTCACTGCATTCTAGTTGTGGTTTGTCCAAACTCATCAATGTATCTTATCATGTCTGTAT
ACCGTCGACCTCTAGCTAGAGCTTGGCGTAATCATGGTCATAGCTGTTTCCTGTGTGAAATTGTTATCCG
CTCACAATTCCACACAACATACGAGCCGGAAGCATAAAGTGTAAAGCCTGGGGTGCCTAATGAGTGAGCT
AACTCACATTAATTGCGTTGCGCTCACTGCCCGCTTTCCAGTCGGGAAACCTGTCGTGCCAGCTGCATTA
ATGAATCGGCCAACGCGCGGGGAGAGGCGGTTTGCGTATTGGGCGCTCTTCCGCTTCCTCGCTCACTGAC
TCGCTGCGCTCGGTCGTTCGGCTGCGGCGAGCGGTATCAGCTCACTCAAAGGCGGTAATACGGTTATCCA
CAGAATCAGGGGATAACGCAGGAAAGAACATGTGAGCAAAAGGCCAGCAAAAGGCCAGGAACCGTAAAAA
GGCCGCGTTGCTGGCGTTTTTCCATAGGCTCCGCCCCCCTGACGAGCATCACAAAAATCGACGCTCAAGT
CAGAGGTGGCGAAACCCGACAGGACTATAAAGATACCAGGCGTTTCCCCCTGGAAGCTCCCTCGTGCGCT
CTCCTGTTCCGACCCTGCCGCTTACCGGATACCTGTCCGCCTTTCTCCCTTCGGGAAGCGTGGCGCTTTC
TCATAGCTCACGCTGTAGGTATCTCAGTTCGGTGTAGGTCGTTCGCTCCAAGCTGGGCTGTGTGCACGAA
CCCCCCGTTCAGCCCGACCGCTGCGCCTTATCCGGTAACTATCGTCTTGAGTCCAACCCGGTAAGACACG
ACTTATCGCCACTGGCAGCAGCCACTGGTAACAGGATTAGCAGAGCGAGGTATGTAGGCGGTGCTACAGA
GTTCTTGAAGTGGTGGCCTAACTACGGCTACACTAGAAGAACAGTATTTGGTATCTGCGCTCTGCTGAAG
CCAGTTACCTTCGGAAAAAGAGTTGGTAGCTCTTGATCCGGCAAACAAACCACCGCTGGTAGCGGTGGTT
TTTTTGTTTGCAAGCAGCAGATTACGCGCAGAAAAAAAGGATCTCAA
